Addgene plasmid #182338: pMOD4-mT2A-mutated_rpsL-BSD-F
Purpose: Template plasmid for PCR amplification of initial recombineering cassette
Depositing lab: Mario Capecchi. Depositing organization: University of Utah.
Backbone
  Vector backbone: pMOD4-galK-G
  Backbone manufacturer: Alfred L. Fisher
  Vector type: Bacterial Expression, Mouse Targeting ; FLP / FRT
  Selectable markers: Blasticidin
Growth in bacteria
  Bacterial resistance: Ampicillin, 100 μg/mL
  Growth temperature: 37°C
  Growth strain: EC100D pir-116 E. coli (Epicentre)
  Copy number: High Copy
Gene/Insert
  Gene/Insert name: BSD
  Species: Synthetic
Resource information
  A portion of this plasmid was derived from a plasmid made by: BSD is from Stewart A. Anderson.
Terms and licenses: Academic/Nonprofit Terms; Industry Terms: Not Available to Industry
Depositor comments: PCR amplify around the 5' T2A and 3' FRT site, making sure to add a PacI site at the 3' of the FRT site. As suggested in the plasmid name, due to a PCR error, the rpsL open reading frame has a 1-bp deletion that results in a frame shift and as a consequence premature stop codons. Despite this, the downstream BSD open reading frame is translated from the bicistronic RNA in E. coli without problems. These mean that the mutated rpsL cannot be used for streptomycin counterselection, but the unmutated BSD can and was successfully used several times to confer blasticidin resistance for selection after recombineering.
How to cite: pMOD4-mT2A-mutated_rpsL-BSD-F was a gift from Mario Capecchi (Addgene plasmid # 182338 ; http://n2t.net/addgene:182338 ; RRID:Addgene_182338)
