[The description below was written by a language model from this plasmid's Addgene catalogue record and pLannotate feature annotations shown in this document.]
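Description:
pMOD4-mT2A-mutated_rpsL-BSD-F is a small (about 3.2 kb) bacterial template plasmid built on the pMOD4-galK-G backbone. It is not meant to be introduced into a target cell itself. Instead, it serves as the PCR template for the first cassette used in a recombineering workflow for building mouse targeting constructs. The plasmid carries an ampicillin resistance gene (bla) with its own promoter. Only a fragment of an R6K γ origin is annotated, but this type of origin depends on the pi initiator protein, which fits the recorded propagation in a pir-116 E. coli strain at high copy. Such pir dependence generally keeps carried-over template from replicating in ordinary recombineering hosts. Two Tn5 mosaic ends flank the cassette region, and the short hits to lacI, lacZα, rop, bom, RSF ori and a fluorescent protein appear to be backbone remnants or spurious matches rather than functional parts.

The payload is a bicistronic rpsL–BSD selection unit, preceded according to the name and depositor notes by a T2A sequence (not annotated in the feature table) and followed by a minimal FRT site, which supports FLP-mediated excision. The amplicon is meant to span from the 5' T2A to the 3' FRT, with a PacI site added beyond the FRT through the primer. A PCR-derived 1-bp deletion shifts the rpsL reading frame and creates premature stop codons, so streptomycin counterselection is not available. The downstream blasticidin S deaminase gene is intact and is still translated from the bicistronic RNA in E. coli. It has been used repeatedly to select recombinants with blasticidin. The record does not state which promoter drives the cassette.
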