Features (pLannotate 1.2.2; 17 found; start..end, strand, type, name):
    183..225     +  rep_origin     R6K γ ori (fragment): γ replication origin from E. coli plasmid R6K; requires the R6K initiator protein pi for replication
    336..460     +  rep_origin     RSF ori (fragment): Plasmids containing the RSF 1030 origin of replication can be propagated in E. coli cells that contain additional plasmids with compatible origins.
    462..510     +  CDS            lacI (fragment): lac repressor; lacI; The lac repressor binds to the lac operator to inhibit transcription in E. coli. This inhibition can be relieved by adding lactose or isopropyl-β-D-thiogalactopyranoside (IPTG).
    516..534     +  misc_feature   Tn5 ME: hyperactive mosaic end for Tn5 transposase recognition (Reznikoff et al., 2004)
    575..598     -  misc_feature   MCS (fragment): pUC18/19 multiple cloning site
    886..1236    +  CDS            rpsL (fragment): RS12_SYNJB - Also known as rps12 From Synechococcus sp. (strain JA-2-3B'a(2-13)) (Cyanobacteria bacterium Yellowstone B-Prime).
   1212..1610    +  CDS            BSD: blasticidin S deaminase; Aspergillus terreus BSD; confers resistance to blasticidin
   1649..1682    -  protein_bind   FRT (minimal): supports FLP-mediated excision but not integration (Turan and Bode, 2011) FLP recombinase from the Saccharomyces cerevisiae 2μ plasmid
   1683..1711    +  misc_feature   MCS (fragment): pBluescript multiple cloning site
   1705..1773    +  CDS            AvicFP1 (fragment): AvicFP1 is a basic (constitutively fluorescent) green fluorescent protein published in 2019, derived from Aequorea victoria. It has low acid sensitivity.
   1788..1806    -  misc_feature   MCS (fragment): pUC18/19 multiple cloning site
   1853..1871    -  misc_feature   Tn5 ME: hyperactive mosaic end for Tn5 transposase recognition (Reznikoff et al., 2004)
   1869..1938    +  CDS            lacZα (fragment): LacZα fragment of β-galactosidase; lacZ fragment
   1944..2043    -  misc_feature   bom (fragment): basis of mobility region from pBR322
   2145..2180    -  CDS            rop (fragment): Rop protein, which maintains plasmids at low copy number; rop
   2275..2379    +  promoter       AmpR promoter: bla
   2380..3240    +  CDS            AmpR: β-lactamase; bla; confers resistance to ampicillin, carbenicillin, and related antibiotics
>Addgene plasmid #182338 | pMOD4-mT2A-mutated_rpsL-BSD-F | addgene full sequence | sequence record 358191 | Addgene NGS Result
TCAGACCAAGTTTACTCATATATACTTTAGATTGATTTAAAACTTCATTTTTAATTTGTGCATCCGAAGA
TCAGCAGTTCAACCTGTTGATAGTACGTACTAAGCTCTCATGTTTCACGTACTAAGCTCTCATGTTTAAC
GTACTAAGCTCTCATGTTTAACGAACTAAACCCTCATGGCTAACGTACTAAGCTCTCATGGCTAACGTAC
TAAGCTCTCATGTTTGAACAATAAAATTAATATAAATCAGCAACTTAAATAGCCTCTAAGGTTTTAAGTT
TTATAAGAAAAAAAAGAATATATAAGGCTTTTAAAGCTAGCTTTTAAGGTTTCACCATGTTCTTTCCTGC
GTTATCCCCTGATTCTGTGGATAACCGTATTACCGCCTTTGAGTGAGCTGATACCGCTCGCCGCAGCCGA
ACGACCGAGCGCAGCGAGTCAGTGAGCGAGGAAGCGGAAGAGCGCCCAATACGCAAACCGCCTCTCCCCG
CGCGTTGGCCGATTCATTAAGACAGCTGTCTCTTATACACATCTCAACCCTGAAGCTCTTGTTGGCTAGT
GCGTAGTCGTTGGCAAGCTTGCATGCCTGCAGGTCGACGGAGGATCTGGCGGAAGATCTGAAGGCCGCGG
CAGCCTGCTGACATGCGGCGACGTGGAAGAGAACCCTGGCCCTGCTCCTGGCAGCACAGGCCTGGTGATG
ATGGCGGGATCGTTGTATATTTCTTGACACCTTTTCGGCATCGCCCTAAAATTCGGCGTCCTCATATTGT
GTGAGGACGTTTTATTACGTGTTTACGAAGCAAAAGCTAAAACCAGGAGCTATTTAATGGCAACAGTTAA
CCAGCTGGTACGCAAACCACGTGCTCGCAAAGTTGCGAAAAGCAACGTGCCTGCGCTGGAAGCATGCCCG
CAAAACGTGGCGTATGTACTCGTGTATATACTACCACTCCTAAAAAACCGAACTCCGCGCTGCGTAAAGT
ATGCCGTGTTCGTCTGACTAACGGTTTCGAAGTGACTTCCTACATCGGTGGTGAAGGTCACAACCTGCAG
GAGCACTCCGTGATCCTGATCCGTGGCGGTCGTGTTAAAGACCTCCCGGGTGTTCGTTACCACACCGTAC
GTGGTGCGCTTGACTGCTCCGGCGTTAAAGACCGTAAGCAGGCTCGTTCCAAGTATGGCGTGAAGCGTCC
TAAGGCTTAAGGAGGACAATCATGGCCAAGCCTTTGTCTCAAGAAGAATCCACCCTCATTGAAAGAGCAA
CGGCTACAATCAACAGCATCCCCATCTCTGAAGACTACAGCGTCGCCAGCGCAGCTCTCTCTAGCGACGG
CCGCATCTTCACTGGTGTCAATGTATATCATTTTACTGGGGGACCTTGTGCAGAACTCGTGGTGCTGGGC
ACTGCTGCTGCTGCGGCAGCTGGCAACCTGACTTGTATCGTCGCGATCGGAAATGAGAACAGGGGCATCT
TGAGCCCCTGCGGACGGTGCCGACAGGTGCTTCTCGATCTGCATCCTGGGATCAAAGCCATAGTGAAGGA
CAGTGATGGACAGCCGACGGCAGTTGGGATTCGTGAATTGCTGCCCTCTGGTTATGTGTGGGAGGGCTAA
AAGCTAGCTTGGCTGGACGTAAACTCCTCTTCAGACCTGAAGTTCCTATACTTTCTAGAGAATAGGAACT
TCGGAATTCGATATCAAGCTTATCGATACCGGATCCCTTCTTGAGTTTGTAACAGCTGCTGGGATTACAC
ATGGCATGGACGAACTATACAAAAGCCCACAAGCTTTGGGTACCGAGCTCGAATTCGAGCCAATATGCGA
GAACACCCGAGAAAATTCATCGATGATGGTTGAGATGTGTATAAGAGACAGCTGTCGTAATAGCGAAGAG
GCCCGCACCGATCGCCCTTCCCAACAGTTGCGCAGCCTGAATGGCGAATGGCGCCTGATGCGGTATTTTC
TCCTTACGCATCTGTGCGGTATTTCACACCGCATATGGTGCACTCTCAGTACAATCTGCTCTGATGCCGC
ATAGTTAAGCCAGCCCCGACACCCGCCAACACCCGCTGACGCGCCCTGACGGGCTTGTCTGCTCCCGGCA
TCCGCTTACAGACAAGCTGTGACCGTCTCCGGGAGCTGCATGTGTCAGAGGTTTTCACCGTCATCACCGA
AACGCGCGAGACGAAAGGGCCTCGTGATACGCCTATTTTTATAGGTTAATGTCATGATAATAATGGTTTC
TTAGACGTCAGGTGGCACTTTTCGGGGAAATGTGCGCGGAACCCCTATTTGTTTATTTTTCTAAATACAT
TCAAATATGTATCCGCTCATGAGACAATAACCCTGATAAATGCTTCAATAATATTGAAAAAGGAAGAGTA
TGAGTATTCAACATTTCCGTGTCGCCCTTATTCCCTTTTTTGCGGCATTTTGCCTTCCTGTTTTTGCTCA
CCCAGAAACGCTGGTGAAAGTAAAAGATGCTGAAGATCAGTTGGGTGCACGAGTGGGTTACATCGAACTG
GATCTCAACAGCGGTAAGATCCTTGAGAGTTTTCGCCCCGAAGAACGTTTTCCAATGATGAGCACTTTTA
AAGTTCTGCTATGTGGCGCGGTATTATCCCGTATTGACGCCGGGCAAGAGCAACTCGGTCGCCGCATACA
CTATTCTCAGAATGACTTGGTTGAGTACTCACCAGTCACAGAAAAGCATCTTACGGATGGCATGACAGTA
AGAGAATTATGCAGTGCTGCCATAACCATGAGTGATAACACTGCGGCCAACTTACTTCTGACAACGATCG
GAGGACCGAAGGAGCTAACCGCTTTTTTGCACAACATGGGGGATCATGTAACTCGCCTTGATCGTTGGGA
ACCGGAGCTGAATGAAGCCATACCAAACGACGAGCGTGACACCACGATGCCTGTAGCAATGGCAACAACG
TTGCGCAAACTATTAACTGGCGAACTACTTACTCTAGCTTCCCGGCAACAATTAATAGACTGGATGGAGG
CGGATAAAGTTGCAGGACCACTTCTGCGCTCGGCCCTTCCGGCTGGCTGGTTTATTGCTGATAAATCTGG
AGCCGGTGAGCGTGGGTCTCGCGGTATCATTGCAGCACTGGGGCCAGATGGTAAGCCCTCCCGTATCGTA
GTTATCTACACGACGGGGAGTCAGGCAACTATGGATGAACGAAATAGACAGATCGCTGAGATAGGTGCCT
CACTGATTAAGCATTGGTAACTG
